Addgene plasmid #77230: PRKD1 gRNA (BRDN0001144834)
Purpose: 3rd generation lentiviral gRNA plasmid targeting human PRKD1
Depositing lab: John Doench & David Root. Depositing organization: Broad Institute. Publication: Optimized sgRNA design to maximize activity and minimize off-target effects of CRISPR-Cas9. Doench JG, Fusi N, Sullender M, Hegde M, Vaimberg EW, Donovan KF, Smith I, Tothova Z, Wilen C, Orchard R, Virgin HW, Listgarten J, Root DE. Nat Biotechnol. 2016 Jan 18. doi: 10.1038/nbt.3437. PubMed 26780180.
Backbone
  Vector backbone: lentiGuide-Puro
  Backbone manufacturer: Zhang Lab (Addgene plasmid # 52963)
  Vector type: Mammalian Expression, Lentiviral, CRISPR
  Selectable markers: Puromycin
Growth in bacteria
  Bacterial resistance: Ampicillin, 100 μg/mL
  Growth temperature: 37°C
  Growth strain: DH5alpha
  Copy number: High Copy
Gene/Insert
  Gene/Insert name: PRKD1 (alt names: PRKD1; NM_002742.2)
  gRNA/shRNA sequence: CATTAATGGTCACTTCGCCA
  Species: H. sapiens (human)
  Entrez Gene: PRKD1 (a.k.a. CHDED, PKC-MU, PKCM, PKD, PRKCM)
  Promoter: hU6
  Cloning method: Unknown
  Sequencing primers: 5′ U6-F; 3′ pS2-R
Terms and licenses: Academic/Nonprofit Terms; Industry Terms: Not Available to Industry
Depositor comments: The gRNA was designed to target the following Genbank reference sequence(s): NM_002742.2. Note that this plasmid does NOT contain Cas9. It should be used in conjunction with lentiCas9-Blast (Addgene #52962) or otherwise with cell lines already expressing Cas9. Browse the full kinome gRNA library at http://www.addgene.org/pooled-library/broadgpp-human-kinome/ or visit http://www.broadinstitute.org/rnai/public/ for detailed protocols and information.
How to cite: PRKD1 gRNA (BRDN0001144834) was a gift from John Doench & David Root (Addgene plasmid # 77230 ; http://n2t.net/addgene:77230 ; RRID:Addgene_77230)
