[The description below was written by a language model from this plasmid's Addgene catalogue record and pLannotate feature annotations shown in this document.]
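Description:
PRKD1 gRNA (BRDN0001144834) is a third-generation lentiviral CRISPR guide plasmid built on the lentiGuide-Puro backbone, carrying a single guide RNA designed against human PRKD1 (protein kinase D1, also known as PKC-mu), based on the reference transcript for that gene. It is propagated in E. coli as a high-copy plasmid through a ColE1/pUC-type origin with ampicillin selection from the β-lactamase gene. The backbone also retains an f1 origin, an SV40 origin and poly(A) signal, and remnants of lac and T7/T3 cloning-vector elements.

The lentiviral transfer cassette begins with an RSV promoter fused to a truncated HIV-1 5' LTR, which makes genomic RNA production Tat-independent. This is followed by the Ψ packaging signal with a partial gag region and the Rev response element for Rev-dependent nuclear export. The cassette ends in a self-inactivating ΔU3 3' LTR. Within it, a human U6 RNA polymerase III promoter drives the PRKD1-specific spacer joined to the Streptococcus pyogenes gRNA scaffold. A cPPT/CTS element, which aids nuclear import of the viral genome, lies downstream of the guide. An EF-1α core promoter with its intron A then expresses puromycin N-acetyltransferase, allowing selection of transduced mammalian cells, and a WPRE enhances transcript expression.

The plasmid does not encode Cas9, so it is meant to be used with a separate Cas9 lentivirus such as lentiCas9-Blast or in cells already expressing Cas9, typically to knock out PRKD1. It belongs to a human kinome gRNA collection made with optimized sgRNA design rules.
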