Features (pLannotate 1.2.2; 29 found; start..end, strand, type, name):
     14..80      +  CDS            small t antigen (fragment): SV40 (simian virus 40) small t antigen
    106..317     +  promoter       EF-1α core promoter: core promoter for human elongation factor EF-1α
    318..1256    +  intron         EF-1α intron A: intron upstream of the start codon of human EF-1α
   1278..1877    +  CDS            PuroR (fragment): puromycin N-acetyltransferase; pac from Streptomyces; confers resistance to puromycin
   1893..2481    +  misc_feature   WPRE: woodchuck hepatitis virus posttranscriptional regulatory element
   2532..2551    +  misc_feature   cPPT/CTS (fragment): central polypurine tract and central termination sequence of HIV-1
   2553..2786    +  LTR            3' LTR (ΔU3): self-inactivating 3' long terminal repeat (LTR) from HIV-1
   2864..2985    +  polyA_signal   SV40 poly(A) signal: SV40 polyadenylation signal
   3025..3160    +  rep_origin     SV40 ori: SV40 origin of replication
   3181..3199    -  promoter       T7 promoter: promoter for bacteriophage T7 RNA polymerase
   3207..3362    +  CDS            lacZα (fragment): LacZα fragment of β-galactosidase; lacZ fragment
   3367..3795    +  rep_origin     f1 ori (sequence partly withheld): f1 bacteriophage origin of replication; arrow indicates direction of (+) strand synthesis
   3848..3952    +  promoter       AmpR promoter: bla
   3953..4813    +  CDS            AmpR: β-lactamase; bla; confers resistance to ampicillin, carbenicillin, and related antibiotics
   4984..5572    +  rep_origin     ori: high-copy-number ColE1/pMB1/pBR322/pUC origin of replication
   5755..5847    +  CDS            lacI (fragment): lac repressor; lacI; The lac repressor binds to the lac operator to inhibit transcription in E. coli. This inhibition can be relieved by adding lactose or isopropyl-β-D-thiogalactopyranoside (IPTG).
   5860..5881    +  protein_bind   CAP binding site: CAP binding activates transcription in the presence of cAMP. E. coli catabolite activator protein
   5896..5926    +  promoter       lac promoter: promoter for the E. coli lac operon
   5934..5950    +  protein_bind   lac operator: The lac repressor binds to the lac operator to inhibit transcription in E. coli. This inhibition can be relieved by adding lactose or isopropyl-β-D-thiogalactopyranoside (IPTG). lac repressor encoded by lacI
   5995..6013    +  promoter       T3 promoter: promoter for bacteriophage T3 RNA polymerase
   6041..6267    +  promoter       RSV promoter: Rous sarcoma virus enhancer/promoter
   6268..6448    +  LTR            5' LTR (truncated): truncated 5' long terminal repeat (LTR) from HIV-1
   6495..6620    +  misc_feature   HIV-1 Ψ: packaging signal of human immunodeficiency virus type 1
   6604..6967    +  CDS            HIV-1 gag (fragment): gag protein from human immunodeficiency virus 1; gag
   7113..7346    +  misc_feature   RRE: The Rev response element (RRE) of HIV-1 allows for Rev-dependent mRNA export from the nucleus to the cytoplasm.
   7723..7749    +  CDS            Rev (fragment): human immunodeficiency virus 1 (HIV-1) Rev protein; rev; enhances nuclear export of unspliced and incompletely spliced viral mRNAs
   7753..7993    +  promoter       U6 promoter: RNA polymerase III promoter for human U6 snRNA
   8023..8098    +  misc_RNA       gRNA scaffold: guide RNA scaffold for the Streptococcus pyogenes CRISPR/Cas9 system
   8154..8271    +  misc_feature   cPPT/CTS: central polypurine tract and central termination sequence of HIV-1
>Addgene plasmid #77230 | PRKD1 gRNA (BRDN0001144834) | addgene full sequence | sequence record 187362 | Addgene Assembled Sequence
CCCGGGTGCAAAGATGGATAAAGTTTTAAACAGAGAGGAATCTTTGCAGCTAATGGACCTTCTAGGTCTT
GAAAGGAGTGGGAATTGGCTCCGGTGCCCGTCAGTGGGCAGAGCGCACATCGCCCACAGTCCCCGAGAAG
TTGGGGGGAGGGGTCGGCAATTGATCCGGTGCCTAGAGAAGGTGGCGCGGGGTAAACTGGGAAAGTGATG
TCGTGTACTGGCTCCGCCTTTTTCCCGAGGGTGGGGGAGAACCGTATATAAGTGCAGTAGTCGCCGTGAA
CGTTCTTTTTCGCAACGGGTTTGCCGCCAGAACACAGGTAAGTGCCGTGTGTGGTTCCCGCGGGCCTGGC
CTCTTTACGGGTTATGGCCCTTGCGTGCCTTGAATTACTTCCACCTGGCTGCAGTACGTGATTCTTGATC
CCGAGCTTCGGGTTGGAAGTGGGTGGGAGAGTTCGAGGCCTTGCGCTTAAGGAGCCCCTTCGCCTCGTGC
TTGAGTTGAGGCCTGGCCTGGGCGCTGGGGCCGCCGCGTGCGAATCTGGTGGCACCTTCGCGCCTGTCTC
GCTGCTTTCGATAAGTCTCTAGCCATTTAAAATTTTTGATGACCTGCTGCGACGCTTTTTTTCTGGCAAG
ATAGTCTTGTAAATGCGGGCCAAGATCTGCACACTGGTATTTCGGTTTTTGGGGCCGCGGGCGGCGACGG
GGCCCGTGCGTCCCAGCGCACATGTTCGGCGAGGCGGGGCCTGCGAGCGCGGCCACCGAGAATCGGACGG
GGGTAGTCTCAAGCTGGCCGGCCTGCTCTGGTGCCTGGCCTCGCGCCGCCGTGTATCGCCCCGCCCTGGG
CGGCAAGGCTGGCCCGGTCGGCACCAGTTGCGTGAGCGGAAAGATGGCCGCTTCCCGGCCCTGCTGCAGG
GAGCTCAAAATGGAGGACGCGGCGCTCGGGAGAGCGGGCGGGTGAGTCACCCACACAAAGGAAAAGGGCC
TTTCCGTCCTCAGCCGTCGCTTCATGTGACTCCACGGAGTACCGGGCGCCGTCCAGGCACCTCGATTAGT
TCTCGAGCTTTTGGAGTACGTCGTCTTTAGGTTGGGGGGAGGGGTTTTATGCGATGGAGTTTCCCCACAC
TGAGTGGGTGGAGACTGAAGTTAGGCCAGCTTGGCACTTGATGTAATTCTCCTTGGAATTTGCCCTTTTT
GAGTTTGGATCTTGGTTCATTCTCAAGCCTCAGACAGTGGTTCAAAGTTTTTTTCTTCCATTTCAGGTGT
CGTGACGTACGGCCACCATGACCGAGTACAAGCCCACGGTGCGCCTCGCCACCCGCGACGACGTCCCCAG
GGCCGTACGCACCCTCGCCGCCGCGTTCGCCGACTACCCCGCCACGCGCCACACCGTCGATCCGGACCGC
CACATCGAGCGGGTCACCGAGCTGCAAGAACTCTTCCTCACGCGCGTCGGGCTCGACATCGGCAAGGTGT
GGGTCGCGGACGACGGCGCCGCCGTGGCGGTCTGGACCACGCCGGAGAGCGTCGAAGCGGGGGCGGTGTT
CGCCGAGATCGGCCCGCGCATGGCCGAGTTGAGCGGTTCCCGGCTGGCCGCGCAGCAACAGATGGAAGGC
CTCCTGGCGCCGCACCGGCCCAAGGAGCCCGCGTGGTTCCTGGCCACCGTCGGAGTCTCGCCCGACCACC
AGGGCAAGGGTCTGGGCAGCGCCGTCGTGCTCCCCGGAGTGGAGGCGGCCGAGCGCGCCGGGGTGCCCGC
CTTCCTGGAGACCTCCGCGCCCCGCAACCTCCCCTTCTACGAGCGGCTCGGCTTCACCGTCACCGCCGAC
GTCGAGGTGCCCGAAGGACCGCGCACCTGGTGCATGACCCGCAAGCCCGGTGCCTGAACGCGTTAAGTCG
ACAATCAACCTCTGGATTACAAAATTTGTGAAAGATTGACTGGTATTCTTAACTATGTTGCTCCTTTTAC
GCTATGTGGATACGCTGCTTTAATGCCTTTGTATCATGCTATTGCTTCCCGTATGGCTTTCATTTTCTCC
TCCTTGTATAAATCCTGGTTGCTGTCTCTTTATGAGGAGTTGTGGCCCGTTGTCAGGCAACGTGGCGTGG
TGTGCACTGTGTTTGCTGACGCAACCCCCACTGGTTGGGGCATTGCCACCACCTGTCAGCTCCTTTCCGG
GACTTTCGCTTTCCCCCTCCCTATTGCCACGGCGGAACTCATCGCCGCCTGCCTTGCCCGCTGCTGGACA
GGGGCTCGGCTGTTGGGCACTGACAATTCCGTGGTGTTGTCGGGGAAATCATCGTCCTTTCCTTGGCTGC
TCGCCTGTGTTGCCACCTGGATTCTGCGCGGGACGTCCTTCTGCTACGTCCCTTCGGCCCTCAATCCAGC
GGACCTTCCTTCCCGCGGCCTGCTGCCGGCTCTGCGGCCTCTTCCGCGTCTTCGCCTTCGCCCTCAGACG
AGTCGGATCTCCCTTTGGGCCGCCTCCCCGCGTCGACTTTAAGACCAATGACTTACAAGGCAGCTGTAGA
TCTTAGCCACTTTTTAAAAGAAAAGGGGGGACTGGAAGGGCTAATTCACTCCCAACGAAGACAAGATCTG
CTTTTTGCTTGTACTGGGTCTCTCTGGTTAGACCAGATCTGAGCCTGGGAGCTCTCTGGCTAACTAGGGA
ACCCACTGCTTAAGCCTCAATAAAGCTTGCCTTGAGTGCTTCAAGTAGTGTGTGCCCGTCTGTTGTGTGA
CTCTGGTAACTAGAGATCCCTCAGACCCTTTTAGTCAGTGTGGAAAATCTCTAGCAGTACGTATAGTAGT
TCATGTCATCTTATTATTCAGTATTTATAACTTGCAAAGAAATGAATATCAGAGAGTGAGAGGAACTTGT
TTATTGCAGCTTATAATGGTTACAAATAAAGCAATAGCATCACAAATTTCACAAATAAAGCATTTTTTTC
ACTGCATTCTAGTTGTGGTTTGTCCAAACTCATCAATGTATCTTATCATGTCTGGCTCTAGCTATCCCGC
CCCTAACTCCGCCCATCCCGCCCCTAACTCCGCCCAGTTCCGCCCATTCTCCGCCCCATGGCTGACTAAT
TTTTTTTATTTATGCAGAGGCCGAGGCCGCCTCGGCCTCTGAGCTATTCCAGAAGTAGTGAGGAGGCTTT
TTTGGAGGCCTAGGGACGTACCCAATTCGCCCTATAGTGAGTCGTATTACGCGCGCTCACTGGCCGTCGT
TTTACAACGTCGTGACTGGGAAAACCCTGGCGTTACCCAACTTAATCGCCTTGCAGCACATCCCCCTTTC
GCCAGCTGGCGTAATAGCGAAGAGGCCCGCACCGATCGCCCTTCCCAACAGTTGCGCAGCCTGAATGGCG
AATGGG
[124 nt withheld, positions 3367-3490]
C
[91 nt withheld, positions 3492-3582]
A
[49 nt withheld, positions 3584-3632]
CCTTTGACGTTGGAGTCCACGTTCTTT
[37 nt withheld, positions 3660-3696]
ACCCTATCTCGGTCTATTCTTTTGATTTATAAGGGATTTTGCCGATTTCGGCCTATTGGTTAAAAAATGA
GCTGATTTAACAAAAATTTAACGCGAATTTTAACAAAATATTAACGCTTACAATTTAGGTGGCACTTTTC
GGGGAAATGTGCGCGGAACCCCTATTTGTTTATTTTTCTAAATACATTCAAATATGTATCCGCTCATGAG
ACAATAACCCTGATAAATGCTTCAATAATATTGAAAAAGGAAGAGTATGAGTATTCAACATTTCCGTGTC
GCCCTTATTCCCTTTTTTGCGGCATTTTGCCTTCCTGTTTTTGCTCACCCAGAAACGCTGGTGAAAGTAA
AAGATGCTGAAGATCAGTTGGGTGCACGAGTGGGTTACATCGAACTGGATCTCAACAGCGGTAAGATCCT
TGAGAGTTTTCGCCCCGAAGAACGTTTTCCAATGATGAGCACTTTTAAAGTTCTGCTATGTGGCGCGGTA
TTATCCCGTATTGACGCCGGGCAAGAGCAACTCGGTCGCCGCATACACTATTCTCAGAATGACTTGGTTG
AGTACTCACCAGTCACAGAAAAGCATCTTACGGATGGCATGACAGTAAGAGAATTATGCAGTGCTGCCAT
AACCATGAGTGATAACACTGCGGCCAACTTACTTCTGACAACGATCGGAGGACCGAAGGAGCTAACCGCT
TTTTTGCACAACATGGGGGATCATGTAACTCGCCTTGATCGTTGGGAACCGGAGCTGAATGAAGCCATAC
CAAACGACGAGCGTGACACCACGATGCCTGTAGCAATGGCAACAACGTTGCGCAAACTATTAACTGGCGA
ACTACTTACTCTAGCTTCCCGGCAACAATTAATAGACTGGATGGAGGCGGATAAAGTTGCAGGACCACTT
CTGCGCTCGGCCCTTCCGGCTGGCTGGTTTATTGCTGATAAATCTGGAGCCGGTGAGCGTGGGTCTCGCG
GTATCATTGCAGCACTGGGGCCAGATGGTAAGCCCTCCCGTATCGTAGTTATCTACACGACGGGGAGTCA
GGCAACTATGGATGAACGAAATAGACAGATCGCTGAGATAGGTGCCTCACTGATTAAGCATTGGTAACTG
TCAGACCAAGTTTACTCATATATACTTTAGATTGATTTAAAACTTCATTTTTAATTTAAAAGGATCTAGG
TGAAGATCCTTTTTGATAATCTCATGACCAAAATCCCTTAACGTGAGTTTTCGTTCCACTGAGCGTCAGA
CCCCGTAGAAAAGATCAAAGGATCTTCTTGAGATCCTTTTTTTCTGCGCGTAATCTGCTGCTTGCAAACA
AAAAAACCACCGCTACCAGCGGTGGTTTGTTTGCCGGATCAAGAGCTACCAACTCTTTTTCCGAAGGTAA
CTGGCTTCAGCAGAGCGCAGATACCAAATACTGTTCTTCTAGTGTAGCCGTAGTTAGGCCACCACTTCAA
GAACTCTGTAGCACCGCCTACATACCTCGCTCTGCTAATCCTGTTACCAGTGGCTGCTGCCAGTGGCGAT
AAGTCGTGTCTTACCGGGTTGGACTCAAGACGATAGTTACCGGATAAGGCGCAGCGGTCGGGCTGAACGG
GGGGTTCGTGCACACAGCCCAGCTTGGAGCGAACGACCTACACCGAACTGAGATACCTACAGCGTGAGCT
ATGAGAAAGCGCCACGCTTCCCGAAGGGAGAAAGGCGGACAGGTATCCGGTAAGCGGCAGGGTCGGAACA
GGAGAGCGCACGAGGGAGCTTCCAGGGGGAAACGCCTGGTATCTTTATAGTCCTGTCGGGTTTCGCCACC
TCTGACTTGAGCGTCGATTTTTGTGATGCTCGTCAGGGGGGCGGAGCCTATGGAAAAACGCCAGCAACGC
GGCCTTTTTACGGTTCCTGGCCTTTTGCTGGCCTTTTGCTCACATGTTCTTTCCTGCGTTATCCCCTGAT
TCTGTGGATAACCGTATTACCGCCTTTGAGTGAGCTGATACCGCTCGCCGCAGCCGAACGACCGAGCGCA
GCGAGTCAGTGAGCGAGGAAGCGGAAGAGCGCCCAATACGCAAACCGCCTCTCCCCGCGCGTTGGCCGAT
TCATTAATGCAGCTGGCACGACAGGTTTCCCGACTGGAAAGCGGGCAGTGAGCGCAACGCAATTAATGTG
AGTTAGCTCACTCATTAGGCACCCCAGGCTTTACACTTTATGCTTCCGGCTCGTATGTTGTGTGGAATTG
TGAGCGGATAACAATTTCACACAGGAAACAGCTATGACCATGATTACGCCAAGCGCGCAATTAACCCTCA
CTAAAGGGAACAAAAGCTGGAGCTGCAAGCTTAATGTAGTCTTATGCAATACTCTTGTAGTCTTGCAACA
TGGTAACGATGAGTTAGCAACATGCCTTACAAGGAGAGAAAAAGCACCGTGCATGCCGATTGGTGGAAGT
AAGGTGGTACGATCGTGCCTTATTAGGAAGGCAACAGACGGGTCTGACATGGATTGGACGAACCACTGAA
TTGCCGCATTGCAGAGATATTGTATTTAAGTGCCTAGCTCGATACATAAACGGGTCTCTCTGGTTAGACC
AGATCTGAGCCTGGGAGCTCTCTGGCTAACTAGGGAACCCACTGCTTAAGCCTCAATAAAGCTTGCCTTG
AGTGCTTCAAGTAGTGTGTGCCCGTCTGTTGTGTGACTCTGGTAACTAGAGATCCCTCAGACCCTTTTAG
TCAGTGTGGAAAATCTCTAGCAGTGGCGCCCGAACAGGGACTTGAAAGCGAAAGGGAAACCAGAGGAGCT
CTCTCGACGCAGGACTCGGCTTGCTGAAGCGCGCACGGCAAGAGGCGAGGGGCGGCGACTGGTGAGTACG
CCAAAAATTTTGACTAGCGGAGGCTAGAAGGAGAGAGATGGGTGCGAGAGCGTCAGTATTAAGCGGGGGA
GAATTAGATCGCGATGGGAAAAAATTCGGTTAAGGCCAGGGGGAAAGAAAAAATATAAATTAAAACATAT
AGTATGGGCAAGCAGGGAGCTAGAACGATTCGCAGTTAATCCTGGCCTGTTAGAAACATCAGAAGGCTGT
AGACAAATACTGGGACAGCTACAACCATCCCTTCAGACAGGATCAGAAGAACTTAGATCATTATATAATA
CAGTAGCAACCCTCTATTGTGTGCATCAAAGGATAGAGATAAAAGACACCAAGGAAGCTTTAGACAAGAT
AGAGGAAGAGCAAAACAAAAGTAAGACCACCGCACAGCAAGCGGCCGCTGATCTTCAGACCTGGAGGAGG
AGATATGAGGGACAATTGGAGAAGTGAATTATATAAATATAAAGTAGTAAAAATTGAACCATTAGGAGTA
GCACCCACCAAGGCAAAGAGAAGAGTGGTGCAGAGAGAAAAAAGAGCAGTGGGAATAGGAGCTTTGTTCC
TTGGGTTCTTGGGAGCAGCAGGAAGCACTATGGGCGCAGCGTCAATGACGCTGACGGTACAGGCCAGACA
ATTATTGTCTGGTATAGTGCAGCAGCAGAACAATTTGCTGAGGGCTATTGAGGCGCAACAGCATCTGTTG
CAACTCACAGTCTGGGGCATCAAGCAGCTCCAGGCAAGAATCCTGGCTGTGGAAAGATACCTAAAGGATC
AACAGCTCCTGGGGATTTGGGGTTGCTCTGGAAAACTCATTTGCACCACTGCTGTGCCTTGGAATGCTAG
TTGGAGTAATAAATCTCTGGAACAGATTTGGAATCACACGACCTGGATGGAGTGGGACAGAGAAATTAAC
AATTACACAAGCTTAATACACTCCTTAATTGAAGAATCGCAAAACCAGCAAGAAAAGAATGAACAAGAAT
TATTGGAATTAGATAAATGGGCAAGTTTGTGGAATTGGTTTAACATAACAAATTGGCTGTGGTATATAAA
ATTATTCATAATGATAGTAGGAGGCTTGGTAGGTTTAAGAATAGTTTTTGCTGTACTTTCTATAGTGAAT
AGAGTTAGGCAGGGATATTCACCATTATCGTTTCAGACCCACCTCCCAACCCCGAGGGGACCCAGAGAGG
GCCTATTTCCCATGATTCCTTCATATTTGCATATACGATACAAGGCTGTTAGAGAGATAATTAGAATTAA
TTTGACTGTAAACACAAAGATATTAGTACAAAATACGTGACGTAGAAAGTAATAATTTCTTGGGTAGTTT
GCAGTTTTAAAATTATGTTTTAAAATGGACTATCATATGCTTACCGTAACTTGAAAGTATTTCGATTTCT
TGGCTTTATATATCTTGTGGAAAGGACGAAACACCGCATTAATGGTCACTTCGCCAGTTTTAGAGCTAGA
AATAGCAAGTTAAAATAAGGCTAGTCCGTTATCAACTTGAAAAAGTGGCACCGAGTCGGTGCTTTTTTAA
GCTTGGCGTAACTAGATCTTGAGACAAATGGCAGTATTCATCCACAATTTTAAAAGAAAAGGGGGGATTG
GGGGGTACAGTGCAGGGGAAAGAATAGTAGACATAATAGCAACAGACATACAAACTAAAGAATTACAAAA
ACAAATTACAAAAATTCAAAATTTTCGGGTTTATTACAGGGACAGCAGAGATCCACTTTGGCGCCGGCTC
GAGGGGG
