>Addgene plasmid #77230 | PRKD1 gRNA (BRDN0001144834) | depositor partial sequence | sequence record 144690 | Target Sequence
CATTAATGGTCACTTCGCCA
