>Addgene plasmid #77230 | PRKD1 gRNA (BRDN0001144834) | addgene partial sequence | sequence record 187361 | hU6-F
CACACNNNATATTAGTACCCCCTTNNNGGGGCGNNGAAAGTNATAATTTCTTGGGGAGNTTGCNGCCTTT
NAAATTATGTTTTAAAATGGACTATCATATGCTTACCGTAACTTGAAAGTATTTCGATTTCTTGGCTTTA
TATATCTTGTGGAAAGGACGAAACACCGCATTAATGGTCACTTCGCCAGTTTTAGAGCTAGAAATAGCAA
GTTAAAATAAGGCTAGTCCGTTATCAACTTGAAAAAGTGGCACCGAGTCGGTGCTTTTTTAAGCTTGGCG
TAACTAGATCTTGAGACAAATGGCAGTATTCATCCACAATTTTAAAANAAAAGGGGGGATTGGGGGGTAC
AGTGCAGGGGAAAGAATAGTAGACATAATAGCAACAGACATACAAACTAANGAATTACAAAAACAAATTA
CAAAAATTCAAAATTTTCNGGTTTATTACAGGGACAGCAGAGATCCACTTTGGCGCCGGCTCGAGGGGGC
CCGGGTGCAAAGATGGATAAAGTTCTTAAACAGANAGGAANCTTTGCAGCTAATGGACCTTCTAGGTCTT
GAAAGGAGTG
